Addgene plasmid #167934: LentiSAMPHv2
Purpose: (Empty Backbone) All-in-one lentiviral CRISPRa gRNA expression with blasticidin selection marker.
Depositing lab: Ronald Germain. Depositing organization: National Institute of Allergy and Infectious Diseases (NIAID). Publication: Efficient Immune Cell Genome Engineering with Enhanced CRISPR Editing Tools. Chan W, Gottschalk RA, Yao Y, Pomerantz JL, Germain RN. Immunohorizons. 2021 Feb 23;5(2):117-132. doi: 10.4049/immunohorizons.2000082. PubMed 33622708.
Backbone
  Vector backbone: lentiSAMv2
  Backbone manufacturer: Feng Zhang (Addgene Plasmid #75112)
  Backbone size (bp): 13500
  Modifications to backbone: Inserting the P2A-MS2-p65-HSF1 fragment from the lentiMPHv2 plasmid (Addgene Plasmid #89308) at the BsrGI site.
  Vector type: Mammalian Expression, Lentiviral, CRISPR
  Promoter: U6, EF1a
  Selectable markers: Blasticidin
Growth in bacteria
  Bacterial resistance: Ampicillin, 100 μg/mL
  Growth temperature: 30°C
  Growth strain: NEB Stable
  Copy number: High Copy
Gene/Insert
  Cloning method: Gibson Cloning
Terms and licenses: Academic/Nonprofit Terms; Industry Terms: Not Available to Industry
How to cite: LentiSAMPHv2 was a gift from Ronald Germain (Addgene plasmid # 167934 ; http://n2t.net/addgene:167934 ; RRID:Addgene_167934)
