[The description below was written by a language model from this plasmid's Addgene catalogue record and pLannotate feature annotations shown in this document.]
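Description:
LentiSAMPHv2 is an all-in-one lentiviral CRISPR activation (CRISPRa) backbone supplied without a guide sequence. It was built from lentiSAMv2 by Gibson insertion of the P2A-MS2-p65-HSF1 fragment of lentiMPHv2 at the BsrGI site. The sequenced plasmid is about 15 kb and is propagated in E. coli through a high-copy ColE1/pUC origin with ampicillin resistance; an f1 origin is also present. The viral portion follows the usual third-generation HIV-1 layout: a CMV enhancer/promoter drives genomic RNA from a truncated 5' LTR, followed by the Ψ packaging signal, RRE and cPPT/CTS. WPRE, a 3' LTR and a bGH polyadenylation signal lie downstream. Outside the LTRs, an SV40/EM7-driven bleomycin/Zeocin resistance cassette remains from the parental backbone and is not packaged into virus.

The payload has two expression units. A human U6 promoter drives an S. pyogenes guide RNA scaffold carrying two MS2 stem loops, into which a user-supplied targeting sequence is cloned. An EF-1α core promoter then drives one long reading frame that begins with a nucleoplasmin NLS and catalytically dead Cas9. This is followed by MS2 coat protein fused to p65 (RelA) and HSF1 activation domains, and finally blasticidin S deaminase. The record states that a P2A peptide precedes the MS2-p65-HSF1 module. The feature table does not annotate the segment between dCas9 and the MS2 coat protein, or the linker before the blasticidin marker. In cells, dCas9 binds the guide at a target promoter, and the MS2 loops recruit the p65-HSF1 activator to increase transcription of the endogenous gene. Placing all components on one blasticidin-selectable virus removes the need for co-transduction with a separate activator vector. The associated publication concerns genome engineering of immune cells.
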