Features (pLannotate 1.2.2; 41 found; start..end, strand, type, name):
     62..114     -  misc_feature   bom (fragment): basis of mobility region from pBR322
    269..648     +  enhancer       CMV enhancer: human cytomegalovirus immediate early enhancer
    649..848     +  promoter       CMV promoter: human cytomegalovirus (CMV) immediate early promoter
    866..1046    +  LTR            5' LTR (truncated): truncated 5' long terminal repeat (LTR) from HIV-1
   1093..1218    +  misc_feature   HIV-1 Ψ: packaging signal of human immunodeficiency virus type 1
   1202..1565    +  CDS            HIV-1 gag (fragment): gag protein from human immunodeficiency virus 1; gag
   1711..1944    +  misc_feature   RRE: The Rev response element (RRE) of HIV-1 allows for Rev-dependent mRNA export from the nucleus to the cytoplasm.
   2321..2421    +  CDS            Rev (fragment): human immunodeficiency virus 1 (HIV-1) Rev protein; rev; enhances nuclear export of unspliced and incompletely spliced viral mRNAs
   2471..2588    +  misc_feature   cPPT/CTS: central polypurine tract and central termination sequence of HIV-1
   2638..2878    +  promoter       U6 promoter: RNA polymerase III promoter for human U6 snRNA
   2924..2942    +  misc_RNA       MS2 stem loop: stem loop that binds the bacteriophage MS2 coat protein
   2953..2989    +  misc_RNA       gRNA scaffold (fragment): guide RNA scaffold for the Streptococcus pyogenes CRISPR/Cas9 system
   2994..3012    +  misc_RNA       MS2 stem loop: stem loop that binds the bacteriophage MS2 coat protein
   3023..3042    +  misc_RNA       gRNA scaffold (fragment): guide RNA scaffold for the Streptococcus pyogenes CRISPR/Cas9 system
   3055..3073    +  CDS            small t antigen (fragment): SV40 (simian virus 40) small t antigen
   3099..3310    +  promoter       EF-1α core promoter: core promoter for human elongation factor EF-1α
   3327..3374    +  CDS            nucleoplasmin NLS: bipartite nuclear localization signal from nucleoplasmin
   3374..7475    +  CDS            dCas9 (fragment): catalytically dead mutant of the Cas9 endonuclease from the Streptococcus pyogenes Type II CRISPR/Cas system RNA-guided DNA-binding protein that lacks endonuclease activity due to the D10A mutation in the RuvC catalytic domain and the N863A mutation in the HNH catalytic domain
   7803..8189    +  CDS            CAPSD_BPMS2: Experimental evidence at protein level: Swiss-Prot protein existence level 1. Acts as a translational repressor of viral replicase synthesis late in infection. This latter function is the result of capsid protein interaction with an RNA hairpin which contains the replicase ribosome-binding site. From Escherichia phage MS2 (Bacteriophage MS2).
   8280..8822    +  CDS            Rela (fragment): TF65_MOUSE - Also known as Nfkb3. Experimental evidence at protein level: Swiss-Prot protein existence level 1. NF-kappa-B is a pleiotropic transcription factor present in almost all cell types and is the endpoint of a series of signal transduction events that are initiated by a vast array of stimuli related to many biological processes such as inflammation, immunity, differentiation, cell growth, tumorigenesis and apoptosis. NF-kappa-B is a homo- or heterodimeric complex formed by the Rel-like domain- containing proteins RELA/p65, RELB, NFKB1/p105, NFKB1/p50, REL and NFKB2/p52. The heterodime
   8847..9218    +  CDS            HSF1: C-terminal activation domain from the human heat shock transcription factor HSF1
   9288..9686    +  CDS            BSD: blasticidin S deaminase; Aspergillus terreus BSD; confers resistance to blasticidin
   9687..9708    +  misc_feature   MCS (fragment): pBluescript multiple cloning site
   9711..10299   +  misc_feature   WPRE: woodchuck hepatitis virus posttranscriptional regulatory element
  10236..10817   +  CDS            nef (fragment): NEF_HV1H2 - Experimental evidence at protein level: Swiss-Prot protein existence level 1. Extracellular Nef protein targets CD4(+) T-lymphocytes for apoptosis by interacting with CXCR4 surface receptors. From Human immunodeficiency virus type 1 group M subtype B (isolate HXB2) (HIV-1).
  10824..11004   +  LTR            5' LTR (truncated): truncated 5' long terminal repeat (LTR) from HIV-1
  11036..11260   +  polyA_signal   bGH poly(A) signal: bovine growth hormone polyadenylation signal
  11264..11285   +  promoter       SV40 promoter (fragment): SV40 enhancer and early promoter
  11306..11734   +  rep_origin     f1 ori (sequence partly withheld): f1 bacteriophage origin of replication; arrow indicates direction of (+) strand synthesis
  11748..12077   +  promoter       SV40 promoter: SV40 enhancer and early promoter
  12125..12172   +  promoter       EM7 promoter: synthetic bacterial promoter&nbsp
  12191..12565   +  CDS            BleoR: antibiotic-binding protein; Sh ble from Streptoalloteichus hindustanus; confers resistance to bleomycin, phleomycin, and Zeocin™
  12575..12700   +  CDS            ble (fragment): BLE_KLEPN - Experimental evidence at protein level: Swiss-Prot protein existence level 1. Binding protein with a strong affinity to the bleomycin family of antibiotics. Binds to CL990; an antimitotic-antibiotic compound. From Klebsiella pneumoniae.
  12695..12816   +  polyA_signal   SV40 poly(A) signal: SV40 polyadenylation signal
  12887..12909   -  protein_bind   lac operator (fragment): The lac repressor binds to the lac operator to inhibit transcription in E. coli. This inhibition can be relieved by adding lactose or isopropyl-β-D-thiogalactopyranoside (IPTG). lac repressor encoded by lacI
  12913..12943   -  promoter       lac promoter: promoter for the E. coli lac operon
  12958..12979   -  protein_bind   CAP binding site: CAP binding activates transcription in the presence of cAMP. E. coli catabolite activator protein
  12992..13084   -  CDS            lacI (fragment): lac repressor; lacI; The lac repressor binds to the lac operator to inhibit transcription in E. coli. This inhibition can be relieved by adding lactose or isopropyl-β-D-thiogalactopyranoside (IPTG).
  13267..13855   -  rep_origin     ori: high-copy-number ColE1/pMB1/pBR322/pUC origin of replication
  14026..14886   -  CDS            AmpR: β-lactamase; bla; confers resistance to ampicillin, carbenicillin, and related antibiotics
  14887..3       -  promoter       AmpR promoter (across the origin): bla
>Addgene plasmid #167934 | LentiSAMPHv2 | addgene full sequence | sequence record 332225 | Addgene NGS Result
GCGCACATTTCCCCGAAAAGTGCCACCTGACGTCGACGGATCGGGAGATCTCCCGATCCCCTATGGTGCA
CTCTCAGTACAATCTGCTCTGATGCCGCATAGTTAAGCCAGTATCTGCTCCCTGCTTGTGTGTTGGAGGT
CGCTGAGTAGTGCGCGAGCAAAATTTAAGCTACAACAAGGCAAGGCTTGACCGACAATTGCATGAAGAAT
CTGCTTAGGGTTAGGCGTTTTGCGCTGCTTCGCGATGTACGGGCCAGATATACGCGTTGACATTGATTAT
TGACTAGTTATTAATAGTAATCAATTACGGGGTCATTAGTTCATAGCCCATATATGGAGTTCCGCGTTAC
ATAACTTACGGTAAATGGCCCGCCTGGCTGACCGCCCAACGACCCCCGCCCATTGACGTCAATAATGACG
TATGTTCCCATAGTAACGCCAATAGGGACTTTCCATTGACGTCAATGGGTGGAGTATTTACGGTAAACTG
CCCACTTGGCAGTACATCAAGTGTATCATATGCCAAGTACGCCCCCTATTGACGTCAATGACGGTAAATG
GCCCGCCTGGCATTATGCCCAGTACATGACCTTATGGGACTTTCCTACTTGGCAGTACATCTACGTATTA
GTCATCGCTATTACCATGGTGATGCGGTTTTGGCAGTACATCAATGGGCGTGGATAGCGGTTTGACTCAC
GGGGATTTCCAAGTCTCCACCCCATTGACGTCAATGGGAGTTTGTTTTGGCACCAAAATCAACGGGACTT
TCCAAAATGTCGTAACAACTCCGCCCCATTGACGCAAATGGGCGGTAGGCGTGTACGGTGGGAGGTCTAT
ATAAGCAGCGCGTTTTGCCTGTACTGGGTCTCTCTGGTTAGACCAGATCTGAGCCTGGGAGCTCTCTGGC
TAACTAGGGAACCCACTGCTTAAGCCTCAATAAAGCTTGCCTTGAGTGCTTCAAGTAGTGTGTGCCCGTC
TGTTGTGTGACTCTGGTAACTAGAGATCCCTCAGACCCTTTTAGTCAGTGTGGAAAATCTCTAGCAGTGG
CGCCCGAACAGGGACTTGAAAGCGAAAGGGAAACCAGAGGAGCTCTCTCGACGCAGGACTCGGCTTGCTG
AAGCGCGCACGGCAAGAGGCGAGGGGCGGCGACTGGTGAGTACGCCAAAAATTTTGACTAGCGGAGGCTA
GAAGGAGAGAGATGGGTGCGAGAGCGTCAGTATTAAGCGGGGGAGAATTAGATCGCGATGGGAAAAAATT
CGGTTAAGGCCAGGGGGAAAGAAAAAATATAAATTAAAACATATAGTATGGGCAAGCAGGGAGCTAGAAC
GATTCGCAGTTAATCCTGGCCTGTTAGAAACATCAGAAGGCTGTAGACAAATACTGGGACAGCTACAACC
ATCCCTTCAGACAGGATCAGAAGAACTTAGATCATTATATAATACAGTAGCAACCCTCTATTGTGTGCAT
CAAAGGATAGAGATAAAAGACACCAAGGAAGCTTTAGACAAGATAGAGGAAGAGCAAAACAAAAGTAAGA
CCACCGCACAGCAAGCGGCCGCTGATCTTCAGACCTGGAGGAGGAGATATGAGGGACAATTGGAGAAGTG
AATTATATAAATATAAAGTAGTAAAAATTGAACCATTAGGAGTAGCACCCACCAAGGCAAAGAGAAGAGT
GGTGCAGAGAGAAAAAAGAGCAGTGGGAATAGGAGCTTTGTTCCTTGGGTTCTTGGGAGCAGCAGGAAGC
ACTATGGGCGCAGCGTCAATGACGCTGACGGTACAGGCCAGACAATTATTGTCTGGTATAGTGCAGCAGC
AGAACAATTTGCTGAGGGCTATTGAGGCGCAACAGCATCTGTTGCAACTCACAGTCTGGGGCATCAAGCA
GCTCCAGGCAAGAATCCTGGCTGTGGAAAGATACCTAAAGGATCAACAGCTCCTGGGGATTTGGGGTTGC
TCTGGAAAACTCATTTGCACCACTGCTGTGCCTTGGAATGCTAGTTGGAGTAATAAATCTCTGGAACAGA
TTTGGAATCACACGACCTGGATGGAGTGGGACAGAGAAATTAACAATTACACAAGCTTAATACACTCCTT
AATTGAAGAATCGCAAAACCAGCAAGAAAAGAATGAACAAGAATTATTGGAATTAGATAAATGGGCAAGT
TTGTGGAATTGGTTTAACATAACAAATTGGCTGTGGTATATAAAATTATTCATAATGATAGTAGGAGGCT
TGGTAGGTTTAAGAATAGTTTTTGCTGTACTTTCTATAGTGAATAGAGTTAGGCAGGGATATTCACCATT
ATCGTTTCAGACCCACCTCCCAACCCCGAGGGGACCCGACAGGCCCGAAGGAATAGAAGAAGAAGGTGGA
GAGAGAGACAGAGACAGATCCATTCGATTAGTGAACGGATCGGCACTGCGTGCGCCAATTCTGCAGACAA
ATGGCAGTATTCATCCACAATTTTAAAAGAAAAGGGGGGATTGGGGGGTACAGTGCAGGGGAAAGAATAG
TAGACATAATAGCAACAGACATACAAACTAAAGAATTACAAAAACAAATTACAAAAATTCAAAATTTTCG
GGTTTATTACAGGGACAGCAGAGATCCAGTTTGGTTAATTAGCTAGCGAGGGCCTATTTCCCATGATTCC
TTCATATTTGCATATACGATACAAGGCTGTTAGAGAGATAATTGGAATTAATTTGACTGTAAACACAAAG
ATATTAGTACAAAATACGTGACGTAGAAAGTAATAATTTCTTGGGTAGTTTGCAGTTTTAAAATTATGTT
TTAAAATGGACTATCATATGCTTACCGTAACTTGAAAGTATTTCGATTTCTTGGCTTTATATATCTTGTG
GAAAGGACGAAACACCGGAGACGGGATACCGTCTCTGTTTTAGAGCTAGGCCAACATGAGGATCACCCAT
GTCTGCAGGGCCTAGCAAGTTAAAATAAGGCTAGTCCGTTATCAACTTGGCCAACATGAGGATCACCCAT
GTCTGCAGGGCCAAGTGGCACCGAGTCGGTGCTTTTTTTGGATCCTAGGTCTTGAAAGGAGTGGGAATTG
GCTCCGGTGCCCGTCAGTGGGCAGAGCGCACATCGCCCACAGTCCCCGAGAAGTTGGGGGGAGGGGTCGG
CAATTGATCCGGTGCCTAGAGAAGGTGGCGCGGGGTAAACTGGGAAAGTGATGTCGTGTACTGGCTCCGC
CTTTTTCCCGAGGGTGGGGGAGAACCGTATATAAGTGCAGTAGTCGCCGTGAACGTTCTTTTTCGCAACG
GGTTTGCCGCCAGAACACAGGCGTACGGCCACCATGAAAAGGCCGGCGGCCACGAAAAAGGCCGGCCAGG
CAAAAAAGAAAAAGGACAAGAAGTACAGCATCGGCCTGGCCATCGGCACCAACTCTGTGGGCTGGGCCGT
GATCACCGACGAGTACAAGGTGCCCAGCAAGAAATTCAAGGTGCTGGGCAACACCGACCGGCACAGCATC
AAGAAGAACCTGATCGGAGCCCTGCTGTTCGACAGCGGCGAAACAGCCGAGGCCACCCGGCTGAAGAGAA
CCGCCAGAAGAAGATACACCAGACGGAAGAACCGGATCTGCTATCTGCAAGAGATCTTCAGCAACGAGAT
GGCCAAGGTGGACGACAGCTTCTTCCACAGACTGGAAGAGTCCTTCCTGGTGGAAGAGGATAAGAAGCAC
GAGCGGCACCCCATCTTCGGCAACATCGTGGACGAGGTGGCCTACCACGAGAAGTACCCCACCATCTACC
ACCTGAGAAAGAAACTGGTGGACAGCACCGACAAGGCCGACCTGCGGCTGATCTATCTGGCCCTGGCCCA
CATGATCAAGTTCCGGGGCCACTTCCTGATCGAGGGCGACCTGAACCCCGACAACAGCGACGTGGACAAG
CTGTTCATCCAGCTGGTGCAGACCTACAACCAGCTGTTCGAGGAAAACCCCATCAACGCCAGCGGCGTGG
ACGCCAAGGCCATCCTGTCTGCCAGACTGAGCAAGAGCAGACGGCTGGAAAATCTGATCGCCCAGCTGCC
CGGCGAGAAGAAGAATGGCCTGTTCGGCAACCTGATTGCCCTGAGCCTGGGCCTGACCCCCAACTTCAAG
AGCAACTTCGACCTGGCCGAGGATGCCAAACTGCAGCTGAGCAAGGACACCTACGACGACGACCTGGACA
ACCTGCTGGCCCAGATCGGCGACCAGTACGCCGACCTGTTTCTGGCCGCCAAGAACCTGTCCGACGCCAT
CCTGCTGAGCGACATCCTGAGAGTGAACACCGAGATCACCAAGGCCCCCCTGAGCGCCTCTATGATCAAG
AGATACGACGAGCACCACCAGGACCTGACCCTGCTGAAAGCTCTCGTGCGGCAGCAGCTGCCTGAGAAGT
ACAAAGAGATTTTCTTCGACCAGAGCAAGAACGGCTACGCCGGCTACATTGACGGCGGAGCCAGCCAGGA
AGAGTTCTACAAGTTCATCAAGCCCATCCTGGAAAAGATGGACGGCACCGAGGAACTGCTCGTGAAGCTG
AACAGAGAGGACCTGCTGCGGAAGCAGCGGACCTTCGACAACGGCAGCATCCCCCACCAGATCCACCTGG
GAGAGCTGCACGCCATTCTGCGGCGGCAGGAAGATTTTTACCCATTCCTGAAGGACAACCGGGAAAAGAT
CGAGAAGATCCTGACCTTCCGCATCCCCTACTACGTGGGCCCTCTGGCCAGGGGAAACAGCAGATTCGCC
TGGATGACCAGAAAGAGCGAGGAAACCATCACCCCCTGGAACTTCGAGGAAGTGGTGGACAAGGGCGCTT
CCGCCCAGAGCTTCATCGAGCGGATGACCAACTTCGATAAGAACCTGCCCAACGAGAAGGTGCTGCCCAA
GCACAGCCTGCTGTACGAGTACTTCACCGTGTATAACGAGCTGACCAAAGTGAAATACGTGACCGAGGGA
ATGAGAAAGCCCGCCTTCCTGAGCGGCGAGCAGAAAAAGGCCATCGTGGACCTGCTGTTCAAGACCAACC
GGAAAGTGACCGTGAAGCAGCTGAAAGAGGACTACTTCAAGAAAATCGAGTGCTTCGACTCCGTGGAAAT
CTCCGGCGTGGAAGATCGGTTCAACGCCTCCCTGGGCACATACCACGATCTGCTGAAAATTATCAAGGAC
AAGGACTTCCTGGACAATGAGGAAAACGAGGACATTCTGGAAGATATCGTGCTGACCCTGACACTGTTTG
AGGACAGAGAGATGATCGAGGAACGGCTGAAAACCTATGCCCACCTGTTCGACGACAAAGTGATGAAGCA
GCTGAAGCGGCGGAGATACACCGGCTGGGGCAGGCTGAGCCGGAAGCTGATCAACGGCATCCGGGACAAG
CAGTCCGGCAAGACAATCCTGGATTTCCTGAAGTCCGACGGCTTCGCCAACAGAAACTTCATGCAGCTGA
TCCACGACGACAGCCTGACCTTTAAAGAGGACATCCAGAAAGCCCAGGTGTCCGGCCAGGGCGATAGCCT
GCACGAGCACATTGCCAATCTGGCCGGCAGCCCCGCCATTAAGAAGGGCATCCTGCAGACAGTGAAGGTG
GTGGACGAGCTCGTGAAAGTGATGGGCCGGCACAAGCCCGAGAACATCGTGATCGAAATGGCCAGAGAGA
ACCAGACCACCCAGAAGGGACAGAAGAACAGCCGCGAGAGAATGAAGCGGATCGAAGAGGGCATCAAAGA
GCTGGGCAGCCAGATCCTGAAAGAACACCCCGTGGAAAACACCCAGCTGCAGAACGAGAAGCTGTACCTG
TACTACCTGCAGAATGGGCGGGATATGTACGTGGACCAGGAACTGGACATCAACCGGCTGTCCGACTACG
ATGTGGACCACATCGTGCCTCAGAGCTTTCTGAAGGACGACTCCATCGACAACAAGGTGCTGACCAGAAG
CGACAAGGCCCGGGGCAAGAGCGACAACGTGCCCTCCGAAGAGGTCGTGAAGAAGATGAAGAACTACTGG
CGGCAGCTGCTGAACGCCAAGCTGATTACCCAGAGAAAGTTCGACAATCTGACCAAGGCCGAGAGAGGCG
GCCTGAGCGAACTGGATAAGGCCGGCTTCATCAAGAGACAGCTGGTGGAAACCCGGCAGATCACAAAGCA
CGTGGCACAGATCCTGGACTCCCGGATGAACACTAAGTACGACGAGAATGACAAGCTGATCCGGGAAGTG
AAAGTGATCACCCTGAAGTCCAAGCTGGTGTCCGATTTCCGGAAGGATTTCCAGTTTTACAAAGTGCGCG
AGATCAACAACTACCACCACGCCCACGACGCCTACCTGAACGCCGTCGTGGGAACCGCCCTGATCAAAAA
GTACCCTAAGCTGGAAAGCGAGTTCGTGTACGGCGACTACAAGGTGTACGACGTGCGGAAGATGATCGCC
AAGAGCGAGCAGGAAATCGGCAAGGCTACCGCCAAGTACTTCTTCTACAGCAACATCATGAACTTTTTCA
AGACCGAGATTACCCTGGCCAACGGCGAGATCCGGAAGCGGCCTCTGATCGAGACAAACGGCGAAACCGG
GGAGATCGTGTGGGATAAGGGCCGGGATTTTGCCACCGTGCGGAAAGTGCTGAGCATGCCCCAAGTGAAT
ATCGTGAAAAAGACCGAGGTGCAGACAGGCGGCTTCAGCAAAGAGTCTATCCTGCCCAAGAGGAACAGCG
ATAAGCTGATCGCCAGAAAGAAGGACTGGGACCCTAAGAAGTACGGCGGCTTCGACAGCCCCACCGTGGC
CTATTCTGTGCTGGTGGTGGCCAAAGTGGAAAAGGGCAAGTCCAAGAAACTGAAGAGTGTGAAAGAGCTG
CTGGGGATCACCATCATGGAAAGAAGCAGCTTCGAGAAGAATCCCATCGACTTTCTGGAAGCCAAGGGCT
ACAAAGAAGTGAAAAAGGACCTGATCATCAAGCTGCCTAAGTACTCCCTGTTCGAGCTGGAAAACGGCCG
GAAGAGAATGCTGGCCTCTGCCGGCGAACTGCAGAAGGGAAACGAACTGGCCCTGCCCTCCAAATATGTG
AACTTCCTGTACCTGGCCAGCCACTATGAGAAGCTGAAGGGCTCCCCCGAGGATAATGAGCAGAAACAGC
TGTTTGTGGAACAGCACAAGCACTACCTGGACGAGATCATCGAGCAGATCAGCGAGTTCTCCAAGAGAGT
GATCCTGGCCGACGCTAATCTGGACAAAGTGCTGTCCGCCTACAACAAGCACCGGGATAAGCCCATCAGA
GAGCAGGCCGAGAATATCATCCACCTGTTTACCCTGACCAATCTGGGAGCCCCTGCCGCCTTCAAGTACT
TTGACACCACCATCGACCGGAAGAGGTACACCAGCACCAAAGAGGTGCTGGACGCCACCCTGATCCACCA
GAGCATCACCGGCCTGTACGAGACACGGATCGACCTGTCTCAGCTGGGAGGCGACAGCGCTGGAGGAGGT
GGAAGCGGAGGAGGAGGAAGCGGAGGAGGAGGTAGCGGACCTAAGAAAAAGAGGAAGGTGGCGGCCGCTG
GATCCGGACGGGCTGACGCATTGGACGATTTTGATCTGGATATGCTGGGAAGTGACGCCCTCGATGATTT
TGACCTTGACATGCTTGGTTCGGATGCCCTTGATGACTTTGACCTCGACATGCTCGGCAGTGACGCCCTT
GATGATTTCGACCTGGACATGCTGATTAACTGTACAGGGTCCGGCGCAACAAACTTCTCTCTGCTGAAAC
AAGCCGGAGATGTCGAAGAGAATCCTGGACCGGCTTCAAACTTTACTCAGTTCGTGCTCGTGGACAATGG
TGGGACAGGGGATGTGACAGTGGCTCCTTCTAATTTCGCTAATGGGGTGGCAGAGTGGATCAGCTCCAAC
TCACGGAGCCAGGCCTACAAGGTGACATGCAGCGTCAGGCAGTCTAGTGCCCAGAAGAGAAAGTATACCA
TCAAGGTGGAGGTCCCCAAAGTGGCTACCCAGACAGTGGGCGGAGTCGAACTGCCTGTCGCCGCTTGGAG
GTCCTACCTGAACATGGAGCTCACTATCCCAATTTTCGCTACCAATTCTGACTGTGAACTCATCGTGAAG
GCAATGCAGGGGCTCCTCAAAGACGGTAATCCTATCCCTTCCGCCATCGCCGCTAACTCAGGTATCTACA
GCGCTGGAGGAGGTGGAAGCGGAGGAGGAGGAAGCGGAGGAGGAGGTAGCGGACCTAAGAAAAAGAGGAA
GGTGGCGGCCGCTGGATCCCCTTCAGGGCAGATCAGCAACCAGGCCCTGGCTCTGGCCCCTAGCTCCGCT
CCAGTGCTGGCCCAGACTATGGTGCCCTCTAGTGCTATGGTGCCTCTGGCCCAGCCACCTGCTCCAGCCC
CTGTGCTGACCCCAGGACCACCCCAGTCACTGAGCGCTCCAGTGCCCAAGTCTACACAGGCCGGCGAGGG
GACTCTGAGTGAAGCTCTGCTGCACCTGCAGTTCGACGCTGATGAGGACCTGGGAGCTCTGCTGGGGAAC
AGCACCGATCCCGGAGTGTTCACAGATCTGGCCTCCGTGGACAACTCTGAGTTTCAGCAGCTGCTGAATC
AGGGCGTGTCCATGTCTCATAGTACAGCCGAACCAATGCTGATGGAGTACCCCGAAGCCATTACCCGGCT
GGTGACCGGCAGCCAGCGGCCCCCCGACCCCGCTCCAACTCCCCTGGGAACCAGCGGCCTGCCTAATGGG
CTGTCCGGAGATGAAGACTTCTCAAGCATCGCTGATATGGACTTTAGTGCCCTGCTGTCACAGATTTCCT
CTAGTGGGCAGGGAGGAGGTGGAAGCGGCTTCAGCGTGGACACCAGTGCCCTGCTGGACCTGTTCAGCCC
CTCGGTGACCGTGCCCGACATGAGCCTGCCTGACCTTGACAGCAGCCTGGCCAGTATCCAAGAGCTCCTG
TCTCCCCAGGAGCCCCCCAGGCCTCCCGAGGCAGAGAACAGCAGCCCGGATTCAGGGAAGCAGCTGGTGC
ACTACACAGCGCAGCCGCTGTTCCTGCTGGACCCCGGCTCCGTGGACACCGGGAGCAACGACCTGCCGGT
GCTGTTTGAGCTGGGAGAGGGCTCCTACTTCTCCGAAGGGGACGGCTTCGCCGAGGACCCCACCATCTCC
CTGCTGACAGGCTCGGAGCCTCCCAAAGCCAAGGACCCCACTGTCTCCTGTACAGGCAGTGGAGAGGGCA
GAGGAAGTCTGCTAACATGCGGTGACGTCGAGGAGAATCCTGGCCCAATGGCCAAGCCTTTGTCTCAAGA
AGAATCCACCCTCATTGAAAGAGCAACGGCTACAATCAACAGCATCCCCATCTCTGAAGACTACAGCGTC
GCCAGCGCAGCTCTCTCTAGCGACGGCCGCATCTTCACTGGTGTCAATGTATATCATTTTACTGGGGGAC
CTTGTGCAGAACTCGTGGTGCTGGGCACTGCTGCTGCTGCGGCAGCTGGCAACCTGACTTGTATCGTCGC
GATCGGAAATGAGAACAGGGGCATCTTGAGCCCCTGCGGACGGTGCCGACAGGTGCTTCTCGATCTGCAT
CCTGGGATCAAAGCCATAGTGAAGGACAGTGATGGACAGCCGACGGCAGTTGGGATTCGTGAATTGCTGC
CCTCTGGTTATGTGTGGGAGGGCTAAGAATTCGATATCAAGCTTATCGGTAATCAACCTCTGGATTACAA
AATTTGTGAAAGATTGACTGGTATTCTTAACTATGTTGCTCCTTTTACGCTATGTGGATACGCTGCTTTA
ATGCCTTTGTATCATGCTATTGCTTCCCGTATGGCTTTCATTTTCTCCTCCTTGTATAAATCCTGGTTGC
TGTCTCTTTATGAGGAGTTGTGGCCCGTTGTCAGGCAACGTGGCGTGGTGTGCACTGTGTTTGCTGACGC
AACCCCCACTGGTTGGGGCATTGCCACCACCTGTCAGCTCCTTTCCGGGACTTTCGCTTTCCCCCTCCCT
ATTGCCACGGCGGAACTCATCGCCGCCTGCCTTGCCCGCTGCTGGACAGGGGCTCGGCTGTTGGGCACTG
ACAATTCCGTGGTGTTGTCGGGGAAATCATCGTCCTTTCCTTGGCTGCTCGCCTGTGTTGCCACCTGGAT
TCTGCGCGGGACGTCCTTCTGCTACGTCCCTTCGGCCCTCAATCCAGCGGACCTTCCTTCCCGCGGCCTG
CTGCCGGCTCTGCGGCCTCTTCCGCGTCTTCGCCTTCGCCCTCAGACGAGTCGGATCTCCCTTTGGGCCG
CCTCCCCGCATCGATACCGTCGACCTCGAGACCTAGAAAAACATGGAGCAATCACAAGTAGCAATACAGC
AGCTACCAATGCTGATTGTGCCTGGCTAGAAGCACAAGAGGAGGAGGAGGTGGGTTTTCCAGTCACACCT
CAGGTACCTTTAAGACCAATGACTTACAAGGCAGCTGTAGATCTTAGCCACTTTTTAAAAGAAAAGGGGG
GACTGGAAGGGCTAATTCACTCCCAACGAAGACAAGATATCCTTGATCTGTGGATCTACCACACACAAGG
CTACTTCCCTGATTGGCAGAACTACACACCAGGGCCAGGGATCAGATATCCACTGACCTTTGGATGGTGC
TACAAGCTAGTACCAGTTGAGCAAGAGAAGGTAGAAGAAGCCAATGAAGGAGAGAACACCCGCTTGTTAC
ACCCTGTGAGCCTGCATGGGATGGATGACCCGGAGAGAGAAGTATTAGAGTGGAGGTTTGACAGCCGCCT
AGCATTTCATCACATGGCCCGAGAGCTGCATCCGGACTGTACTGGGTCTCTCTGGTTAGACCAGATCTGA
GCCTGGGAGCTCTCTGGCTAACTAGGGAACCCACTGCTTAAGCCTCAATAAAGCTTGCCTTGAGTGCTTC
AAGTAGTGTGTGCCCGTCTGTTGTGTGACTCTGGTAACTAGAGATCCCTCAGACCCTTTTAGTCAGTGTG
GAAAATCTCTAGCAGGGCCCGTTTAAACCCGCTGATCAGCCTCGACTGTGCCTTCTAGTTGCCAGCCATC
TGTTGTTTGCCCCTCCCCCGTGCCTTCCTTGACCCTGGAAGGTGCCACTCCCACTGTCCTTTCCTAATAA
AATGAGGAAATTGCATCGCATTGTCTGAGTAGGTGTCATTCTATTCTGGGGGGTGGGGTGGGGCAGGACA
GCAAGGGGGAGGATTGGGAAGACAATAGCAGGCATGCTGGGGATGCGGTGGGCTCTATGGCTTCTGAGGC
GGAAAGAACCAGCTGGGGCTCTAGGGGGTATCCCC
[124 nt withheld, positions 11306-11429]
C
[91 nt withheld, positions 11431-11521]
A
[49 nt withheld, positions 11523-11571]
CCTTTGACGTTGGAGTCCACGTTCTTT
[37 nt withheld, positions 11599-11635]
ACCCTATCTCGGTCTATTCTTTTGATTTATAAGGGATTTTGCCGATTTCGGCCTATTGGTTAAAAAATGA
GCTGATTTAACAAAAATTTAACGCGAATTAATTCTGTGGAATGTGTGTCAGTTAGGGTGTGGAAAGTCCC
CAGGCTCCCCAGCAGGCAGAAGTATGCAAAGCATGCATCTCAATTAGTCAGCAACCAGGTGTGGAAAGTC
CCCAGGCTCCCCAGCAGGCAGAAGTATGCAAAGCATGCATCTCAATTAGTCAGCAACCATAGTCCCGCCC
CTAACTCCGCCCATCCCGCCCCTAACTCCGCCCAGTTCCGCCCATTCTCCGCCCCATGGCTGACTAATTT
TTTTTATTTATGCAGAGGCCGAGGCCGCCTCTGCCTCTGAGCTATTCCAGAAGTAGTGAGGAGGCTTTTT
TGGAGGCCTAGGCTTTTGCAAAAAGCTCCCGGGAGCTTGTATATCCATTTTCGGATCTGATCAGCACGTG
TTGACAATTAATCATCGGCATAGTATATCGGCATAGTATAATACGACAAGGTGAGGAACTAAACCATGGC
CAAGTTGACCAGTGCCGTTCCGGTGCTCACCGCGCGCGACGTCGCCGGAGCGGTCGAGTTCTGGACCGAC
CGGCTCGGGTTCTCCCGGGACTTCGTGGAGGACGACTTCGCCGGTGTGGTCCGGGACGACGTGACCCTGT
TCATCAGCGCGGTCCAGGACCAGGTGGTGCCGGACAACACCCTGGCCTGGGTGTGGGTGCGCGGCCTGGA
CGAGCTGTACGCCGAGTGGTCGGAGGTCGTGTCCACGAACTTCCGGGACGCCTCCGGGCCGGCCATGACC
GAGATCGGCGAGCAGCCGTGGGGGCGGGAGTTCGCCCTGCGCGACCCGGCCGGCAACTGCGTGCACTTCG
TGGCCGAGGAGCAGGACTGACACGTGCTACGAGATTTCGATTCCACCGCCGCCTTCTATGAAAGGTTGGG
CTTCGGAATCGTTTTCCGGGACGCCGGCTGGATGATCCTCCAGCGCGGGGATCTCATGCTGGAGTTCTTC
GCCCACCCCAACTTGTTTATTGCAGCTTATAATGGTTACAAATAAAGCAATAGCATCACAAATTTCACAA
ATAAAGCATTTTTTTCACTGCATTCTAGTTGTGGTTTGTCCAAACTCATCAATGTATCTTATCATGTCTG
TATACCGTCGACCTCTAGCTAGAGCTTGGCGTAATCATGGTCATAGCTGTTTCCTGTGTGAAATTGTTAT
CCGCTCACAATTCCACACAACATACGAGCCGGAAGCATAAAGTGTAAAGCCTGGGGTGCCTAATGAGTGA
GCTAACTCACATTAATTGCGTTGCGCTCACTGCCCGCTTTCCAGTCGGGAAACCTGTCGTGCCAGCTGCA
TTAATGAATCGGCCAACGCGCGGGGAGAGGCGGTTTGCGTATTGGGCGCTCTTCCGCTTCCTCGCTCACT
GACTCGCTGCGCTCGGTCGTTCGGCTGCGGCGAGCGGTATCAGCTCACTCAAAGGCGGTAATACGGTTAT
CCACAGAATCAGGGGATAACGCAGGAAAGAACATGTGAGCAAAAGGCCAGCAAAAGGCCAGGAACCGTAA
AAAGGCCGCGTTGCTGGCGTTTTTCCATAGGCTCCGCCCCCCTGACGAGCATCACAAAAATCGACGCTCA
AGTCAGAGGTGGCGAAACCCGACAGGACTATAAAGATACCAGGCGTTTCCCCCTGGAAGCTCCCTCGTGC
GCTCTCCTGTTCCGACCCTGCCGCTTACCGGATACCTGTCCGCCTTTCTCCCTTCGGGAAGCGTGGCGCT
TTCTCATAGCTCACGCTGTAGGTATCTCAGTTCGGTGTAGGTCGTTCGCTCCAAGCTGGGCTGTGTGCAC
GAACCCCCCGTTCAGCCCGACCGCTGCGCCTTATCCGGTAACTATCGTCTTGAGTCCAACCCGGTAAGAC
ACGACTTATCGCCACTGGCAGCAGCCACTGGTAACAGGATTAGCAGAGCGAGGTATGTAGGCGGTGCTAC
AGAGTTCTTGAAGTGGTGGCCTAACTACGGCTACACTAGAAGAACAGTATTTGGTATCTGCGCTCTGCTG
AAGCCAGTTACCTTCGGAAAAAGAGTTGGTAGCTCTTGATCCGGCAAACAAACCACCGCTGGTAGCGGTG
GTTTTTTTGTTTGCAAGCAGCAGATTACGCGCAGAAAAAAAGGATCTCAAGAAGATCCTTTGATCTTTTC
TACGGGGTCTGACGCTCAGTGGAACGAAAACTCACGTTAAGGGATTTTGGTCATGAGATTATCAAAAAGG
ATCTTCACCTAGATCCTTTTAAATTAAAAATGAAGTTTTAAATCAATCTAAAGTATATATGAGTAAACTT
GGTCTGACAGTTACCAATGCTTAATCAGTGAGGCACCTATCTCAGCGATCTGTCTATTTCGTTCATCCAT
AGTTGCCTGACTCCCCGTCGTGTAGATAACTACGATACGGGAGGGCTTACCATCTGGCCCCAGTGCTGCA
ATGATACCGCGAGACCCACGCTCACCGGCTCCAGATTTATCAGCAATAAACCAGCCAGCCGGAAGGGCCG
AGCGCAGAAGTGGTCCTGCAACTTTATCCGCCTCCATCCAGTCTATTAATTGTTGCCGGGAAGCTAGAGT
AAGTAGTTCGCCAGTTAATAGTTTGCGCAACGTTGTTGCCATTGCTACAGGCATCGTGGTGTCACGCTCG
TCGTTTGGTATGGCTTCATTCAGCTCCGGTTCCCAACGATCAAGGCGAGTTACATGATCCCCCATGTTGT
GCAAAAAAGCGGTTAGCTCCTTCGGTCCTCCGATCGTTGTCAGAAGTAAGTTGGCCGCAGTGTTATCACT
CATGGTTATGGCAGCACTGCATAATTCTCTTACTGTCATGCCATCCGTAAGATGCTTTTCTGTGACTGGT
GAGTACTCAACCAAGTCATTCTGAGAATAGTGTATGCGGCGACCGAGTTGCTCTTGCCCGGCGTCAATAC
GGGATAATACCGCGCCACATAGCAGAACTTTAAAAGTGCTCATCATTGGAAAACGTTCTTCGGGGCGAAA
ACTCTCAAGGATCTTACCGCTGTTGAGATCCAGTTCGATGTAACCCACTCGTGCACCCAACTGATCTTCA
GCATCTTTTACTTTCACCAGCGTTTCTGGGTGAGCAAAAACAGGAAGGCAAAATGCCGCAAAAAAGGGAA
TAAGGGCGACACGGAAATGTTGAATACTCATACTCTTCCTTTTTCAATATTATTGAAGCATTTATCAGGG
TTATTGTCTCATGAGCGGATACATATTTGAATGTATTTAGAAAAATAAACAAATAGGGGTTCC
